Addgene plasmid #169205: hp-50%GC-Right-half-120bp
Purpose: Force-activating hairpin for 3'-to-5' helicase
Depositing lab: Tom Perkins. Depositing organization: University of Colorado, Boulder. Publication: Force-Activated DNA Substrates for In Situ Generation of ssDNA and Designed ssDNA/dsDNA Structures in an Optical-Trapping Assay. Taylor AMK, Okoniewski SR, Uyetake L, Perkins TT. Methods Mol Biol. 2022;2478:273-312. doi: 10.1007/978-1-0716-2229-2_10. PubMed 36063324.
Backbone
  Vector backbone: pCR-XL-TOPO
  Backbone size w/o insert (bp): 3519
  Vector type: Unspecified
Growth in bacteria
  Bacterial resistance: Kanamycin, 50 μg/mL
  Growth temperature: 37°C
  Growth strain: DH5alpha
  Copy number: High Copy
Gene/Insert
  Gene/Insert name: 50%GC-Right-half-120bp-hairpin
  Species: Synthetic
  Insert size (bp): 1700
  Cloning method: TOPO Cloning
  Sequencing primers: 5′ GGA TAA CAA TTT CAC ACA GGA AAC AGC TAT GAC; 3′ GGT AAC GCC AGG GTT TTC CCA GTC AC
Terms and licenses: Academic/Nonprofit Terms; Industry Terms: Not Available to Industry
Depositor comments: Since the 120nt hairpin cannot be cloned in it's entirety the two halves (Left & Right) are provided here.
How to cite: hp-50%GC-Right-half-120bp was a gift from Tom Perkins (Addgene plasmid # 169205 ; http://n2t.net/addgene:169205 ; RRID:Addgene_169205)
