[The description below was written by a language model from this plasmid's Addgene catalogue record and pLannotate feature annotations shown in this document.]
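Description:
hp-50%GC-Right-half-120bp is a high-copy bacterial cloning plasmid built on the pCR-XL-TOPO backbone, carrying a roughly 1.7 kb synthetic insert introduced by TOPO cloning. It is maintained in standard E. coli through a ColE1/pUC-type origin and selected with kanamycin via the Tn5-derived NeoR/KanR gene. The annotated sequence (about 5.2 kb, consistent with backbone plus insert) also shows a BleoR (Zeocin resistance) gene. The usual TOPO-vector architecture is also present: lac promoter, operator and CAP site upstream of the cloning site, with lacZα and ccdB fragments downstream. In such vectors, insertion disrupts the lacZα-ccdB fusion and so allows positive selection of recombinants. A T7 promoter flanks the insert on the opposite strand.

The insert is described as the right half of a 120 bp, 50% GC hairpin substrate. The depositor notes that the complete hairpin cannot be cloned intact, so it is supplied as separate left and right halves on two plasmids. The feature table does not annotate the hairpin half itself. Within the insert region it detects a full-length tetracycline efflux (TcR) coding sequence. This may simply serve as pBR322-like duplex DNA adjoining the hairpin half rather than as a selection marker, though the record does not say so.

The stated purpose is to build a force-activated hairpin substrate for a 3'-to-5' helicase. The associated work concerns DNA substrates that generate ssDNA or designed ssDNA/dsDNA structures in situ in optical-trapping experiments. The plasmid therefore appears to act as a source of DNA for assembling single-molecule substrates, not as an expression vector.
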