Features (pLannotate 1.2.2; 14 found; start..end, strand, type, name):
    226..1416    +  CDS            TcR: tetracycline efflux protein; tet; confers resistance to tetracycline
   1771..1789    -  promoter       T7 promoter: promoter for bacteriophage T7 RNA polymerase
   1792..1939    +  CDS            lacZα (fragment): LacZα fragment of β-galactosidase; lacZ fragment
   1949..2252    +  CDS            ccdB (fragment): CcdB, a bacterial toxin that poisons DNA gyrase; ccdB; Plasmids containing the ccdB gene cannot be propagated in standard E. coli strains.
   2300..2569    +  CDS            tnpA (fragment): TN5P_ECOLX - Also known as tnp. Experimental evidence at protein level: Swiss-Prot protein existence level 1. Mediates transposition of transposon Tn5 by a 'cut and paste' mechanism. First, the monomeric transposase binds the 19 bp inverted DNA repeats flanking the transposon. Then, dimerization of the DNA- bound transposase creates a synaptic DNA complex. After nicking of the first DNA strand, excision of the transposon proceeds through a series of intermediates. The transposase then mediates the insertion of the transposon at a new site by strand transfer. The activity of the wild- type tran
   2601..3395    +  CDS            NeoR/KanR: aminoglycoside phosphotransferase from Tn5; aph(3')-II (or nptII); confers resistance to neomycin, kanamycin, and G418 (Geneticin®)
   3416..3466    -  misc_feature   bom (fragment): basis of mobility region from pBR322
   3493..3581    +  promoter       AmpR promoter (fragment): bla
   3601..3975    +  CDS            BleoR: antibiotic-binding protein; Sh ble from Streptoalloteichus hindustanus; confers resistance to bleomycin, phleomycin, and Zeocin™
   4113..4701    +  rep_origin     ori: high-copy-number ColE1/pMB1/pBR322/pUC origin of replication
   4884..4976    +  CDS            lacI (fragment): lac repressor; lacI; The lac repressor binds to the lac operator to inhibit transcription in E. coli. This inhibition can be relieved by adding lactose or isopropyl-β-D-thiogalactopyranoside (IPTG).
   4989..5010    +  protein_bind   CAP binding site: CAP binding activates transcription in the presence of cAMP. E. coli catabolite activator protein
   5025..5055    +  promoter       lac promoter: promoter for the E. coli lac operon
   5063..5079    +  protein_bind   lac operator: The lac repressor binds to the lac operator to inhibit transcription in E. coli. This inhibition can be relieved by adding lactose or isopropyl-β-D-thiogalactopyranoside (IPTG). lac repressor encoded by lacI
>Addgene plasmid #169205 | hp-50%GC-Right-half-120bp | addgene full sequence | sequence record 334823 | Addgene NGS Result
TAAGGATCCATTTTTATGGATCCAGACGTTGACTCGTACGTCAGTCGATCTAGACGAGCATGAGCTGGTC
GACTCTCATCAAGAGTGACATCTTGCTTCACTGCTTGACTGTAGCTGCATACCTGTGACCAGAGTCCCGC
TGTCTAGAGGATCCGACTATCGACCTCAGCGCTTTAATGCGGTAGTTTATCACAGTTAAATTGCTAACGC
AGTCAGGCACCGTGTATGAAATCTAACAATGCGCTCATCGTCATCCTCGGCACCGTCACCCTGGATGCTG
TAGGCATAGGCTTGGTTATGCCGGTACTGCCGGGCCTCTTGCGGGATATCGTCCATTCCGACAGCATCGC
CAGTCACTATGGCGTGCTGCTAGCGCTATATGCGTTGATGCAATTTCTATGCGCACCCGTTCTCGGAGCA
CTGTCCGACCGCTTTGGCCGCCGCCCAGTCCTGCTCGCTTCGCTACTTGGAGCCACTATCGACTACGCGA
TCATGGCGACCACACCCGTCCTGTGGATCCTCTACGCCGGACGCATCGTGGCCGGCATCACCGGCGCCAC
AGGTGCGGTTGCTGGCGCCTATATCGCCGACATCACCGATGGGGAAGATCGGGCTCGCCACTTCGGGCTC
ATGAGCGCTTGTTTCGGCGTGGGTATGGTGGCAGGCCCCGTGGCCGGGGGACTGTTGGGCGCCATCTCCT
TGCATGCACCATTCCTTGCGGCGGCGGTGCTCAACGGCCTCAACCTACTACTGGGCTGCTTCCTAATGCA
GGAGTCGCATAAGGGAGAGCGTCGACCGATGCCCTTGAGAGCCTTCAACCCAGTCAGCTCCTTCCGGTGG
GCGCGGGGCATGACTATCGTCGCCGCACTTATGACTGTCTTCTTTATCATGCAACTCGTAGGACAGGTGC
CGGCAGCGCTCTGGGTCATTTTCGGCGAGGACCGCTTTCGCTGGAGCGCGACGATGATCGGCCTGTCGCT
TGCGGTATTTGGAATCTTGCACGCCCTCGCTCAAGCCTTCGTCACTGGTCCCGCCACCAAACGTTTCGGC
GAGAAGCAGGCCATTATCGCCGGCATGGCGGCCGACGCGCTGGGCTACGTCTTGCTGGCGTTCGCGACGC
GAGGCTGGATAGCCTTCCCCATTATGATTCTTCTCGCTTCCGGCGGCATCGGGATGCCCGCGTTGCAGGC
CATGCTGTCCAGGCAGGTAGATGACGACCATCAGGGACAGCTTCAAGGATCGCTCGCGGCTCTTACCAGC
CTAACTTCGATCATTGGACCGCTGATCGTCACGGCGATTTATGCCGCCTCGGCGAGCACATGGAACGGGT
TGGCATGGATTGTAGGCGCCGCCCTATACCTTGTCTGCCTCCCCGCGTTGCGTCGCGGTGCATGGAGCCG
GGCCACCTCGACCTGAATGGAAGCCGGCGGCACCTCGCTAACGGATTCACCACTCCAAGAATTGGAGCCA
ATCAATTCTTGCGGAGAACTGTGAATGCGCAAACCAACCCTTGGCAGAACATATCCATCGCGTCCGCCAT
CTCCAGCAGCCGCACGCGGCGCATCTCGGGCAGCGTTGGGTCCTGGCCACGGGTGCGCATGATCATGCTC
CTGTCGTTGAGGACCCGGCTAGGCTGGCGGGGTTGCCTTACTGGTTAGCAGAATGAATCACCGATACGCG
AGCGAACGTGAAGCGACTGCAAGGGCGAATTCTGCAGATATCCATCACACTGGCGGCCGCTCGAGCATGC
ATCTAGAGGGCCCAATTCGCCCTATAGTGAGTCGTATTACAATTCACTGGCCGTCGTTTTACAACGTCGT
GACTGGGAAAACCCTGGCGTTACCCAACTTAATCGCCTTGCAGCACATCCCCCTTTCGCCAGCTGGCGTA
ATAGCGAAGAGGCCCGCACCGATCGCCCTTCCCAACAGTTGCGCAGCCTATACGTACGGCAGTTTAAGGT
TTACACCTATAAAAGAGAGAGCCGTTATCGTCTGTTTGTGGATGTACAGAGTGATATTATTGACACGCCG
GGGCGACGGATGGTGATCCCCCTGGCCAGTGCACGTCTGCTGTCAGATAAAGTCTCCCGTGAACTTTACC
CGGTGGTGCATATCGGGGATGAAAGCTGGCGCATGATGACCACCGATATGGCCAGTGTGCCGGTCTCCGT
TATCGGGGAAGAAGTGGCTGATCTCAGCCACCGCGAAAATGACATCAAAAACGCCATTAACCTGATGTTC
TGGGGAATATAAATGTCAGGCATGAGATTATCAAAAAGGATCTTCACCTAGATCCTTTTCACGTAGAAAG
CCAGTCCGCAGAAACGGTGCTGACCCCGGATGAATGTCAGCTACTGGGCTATCTGGACAAGGGAAAACGC
AAGCGCAAAGAGAAAGCAGGTAGCTTGCAGTGGGCTTACATGGCGATAGCTAGACTGGGCGGTTTTATGG
ACAGCAAGCGAACCGGAATTGCCAGCTGGGGCGCCCTCTGGTAAGGTTGGGAAGCCCTGCAAAGTAAACT
GGATGGCTTTCTTGCCGCCAAGGATCTGATGGCGCAGGGGATCAAGCTCTGATCAAGAGACAGGATGAGG
ATCGTTTCGCATGATTGAACAAGATGGATTGCACGCAGGTTCTCCGGCCGCTTGGGTGGAGAGGCTATTC
GGCTATGACTGGGCACAACAGACAATCGGCTGCTCTGATGCCGCCGTGTTCCGGCTGTCAGCGCAGGGGC
GCCCGGTTCTTTTTGTCAAGACCGACCTGTCCGGTGCCCTGAATGAACTGCAAGACGAGGCAGCGCGGCT
ATCGTGGCTGGCCACGACGGGCGTTCCTTGCGCAGCTGTGCTCGACGTTGTCACTGAAGCGGGAAGGGAC
TGGCTGCTATTGGGCGAAGTGCCGGGGCAGGATCTCCTGTCATCTCACCTTGCTCCTGCCGAGAAAGTAT
CCATCATGGCTGATGCAATGCGGCGGCTGCATACGCTTGATCCGGCTACCTGCCCATTCGACCACCAAGC
GAAACATCGCATCGAGCGAGCACGTACTCGGATGGAAGCCGGTCTTGTCGATCAGGATGATCTGGACGAA
GAGCATCAGGGGCTCGCGCCAGCCGAACTGTTCGCCAGGCTCAAGGCGAGCATGCCCGACGGCGAGGATC
TCGTCGTGACCCATGGCGATGCCTGCTTGCCGAATATCATGGTGGAAAATGGCCGCTTTTCTGGATTCAT
CGACTGTGGCCGGCTGGGTGTGGCGGACCGCTATCAGGACATAGCGTTGGCTACCCGTGATATTGCTGAA
GAGCTTGGCGGCGAATGGGCTGACCGCTTCCTCGTGCTTTACGGTATCGCCGCTCCCGATTCGCAGCGCA
TCGCCTTCTATCGCCTTCTTGACGAGTTCTTCTGAATTATTAACGCTTACAATTTCCTGATGCGGTATTT
TCTCCTTACGCATCTGTGCGGTATTTCACACCGCATCAGGTGGCACTTTTCGGGGAAATGTGCGCGGAAC
CCCTATTTGTTTATTTTTCTAAATACATTCAAATATGTATCCGCTCATGAGACAATAACCCTGATAAATG
CTTCAATAATAGCACGTGAGGAGGGCCACCATGGCCAAGTTGACCAGTGCCGTTCCGGTGCTCACCGCGC
GCGACGTCGCCGGAGCGGTCGAGTTCTGGACCGACCGGCTCGGGTTCTCCCGGGACTTCGTGGAGGACGA
CTTCGCCGGTGTGGTCCGGGACGACGTGACCCTGTTCATCAGCGCGGTCCAGGACCAGGTGGTGCCGGAC
AACACCCTGGCCTGGGTGTGGGTGCGCGGCCTGGACGAGCTGTACGCCGAGTGGTCGGAGGTCGTGTCCA
CGAACTTCCGGGACGCCTCCGGGCCGGCCATGACCGAGATCGGCGAGCAGCCGTGGGGGCGGGAGTTCGC
CCTGCGCGACCCGGCCGGCAACTGCGTGCACTTCGTGGCCGAGGAGCAGGACTGACACGTGCTAAAACTT
CATTTTTAATTTAAAAGGATCTAGGTGAAGATCCTTTTTGATAATCTCATGACCAAAATCCCTTAACGTG
AGTTTTCGTTCCACTGAGCGTCAGACCCCGTAGAAAAGATCAAAGGATCTTCTTGAGATCCTTTTTTTCT
GCGCGTAATCTGCTGCTTGCAAACAAAAAAACCACCGCTACCAGCGGTGGTTTGTTTGCCGGATCAAGAG
CTACCAACTCTTTTTCCGAAGGTAACTGGCTTCAGCAGAGCGCAGATACCAAATACTGTTCTTCTAGTGT
AGCCGTAGTTAGGCCACCACTTCAAGAACTCTGTAGCACCGCCTACATACCTCGCTCTGCTAATCCTGTT
ACCAGTGGCTGCTGCCAGTGGCGATAAGTCGTGTCTTACCGGGTTGGACTCAAGACGATAGTTACCGGAT
AAGGCGCAGCGGTCGGGCTGAACGGGGGGTTCGTGCACACAGCCCAGCTTGGAGCGAACGACCTACACCG
AACTGAGATACCTACAGCGTGAGCTATGAGAAAGCGCCACGCTTCCCGAAGGGAGAAAGGCGGACAGGTA
TCCGGTAAGCGGCAGGGTCGGAACAGGAGAGCGCACGAGGGAGCTTCCAGGGGGAAACGCCTGGTATCTT
TATAGTCCTGTCGGGTTTCGCCACCTCTGACTTGAGCGTCGATTTTTGTGATGCTCGTCAGGGGGGCGGA
GCCTATGGAAAAACGCCAGCAACGCGGCCTTTTTACGGTTCCTGGCCTTTTGCTGGCCTTTTGCTCACAT
GTTCTTTCCTGCGTTATCCCCTGATTCTGTGGATAACCGTATTACCGCCTTTGAGTGAGCTGATACCGCT
CGCCGCAGCCGAACGACCGAGCGCAGCGAGTCAGTGAGCGAGGAAGCGGAAGAGCGCCCAATACGCAAAC
CGCCTCTCCCCGCGCGTTGGCCGATTCATTAATGCAGCTGGCACGACAGGTTTCCCGACTGGAAAGCGGG
CAGTGAGCGCAACGCAATTAATGTGAGTTAGCTCACTCATTAGGCACCCCAGGCTTTACACTTTATGCTT
CCGGCTCGTATGTTGTGTGGAATTGTGAGCGGATAACAATTTCACACAGGAAACAGCTATGACCATGATT
ACGCCAAGCTATTTAGGTGACGCGTTAGAATACTCAAGCTATGCATCAAGCTTGGTACCGAGCTCGGATC
CACTAGTAACGGCCGCCAGTGTGATGGATATCTGCAGAATTCGCCCTT
